>Addgene plasmid #227914 | pML357_CAV1-C-term_XTEN80-mEGFP-3xHA_pTMPLT | addgene full sequence | sequence record 456021 | Addgene NGS Result
GCTGCTGGTTGCCTTTAAGCATCTCACAAAGAACGAACTCATAAATGCTAATACAGTATATGTCTATGGA
TACTGAATAGTGGGTTTTTTTTCTCTTTTCTTCTATTCTGTGCTCATGTTGTGTCACTTCTTCCTTTTAG
ATTGACTTTGAAGATGTGATTGCAGAACCAGAAGGGACACACAGTTTTGACGGCATTTGGAAGGCCAGCT
TCACCACCTTCACTGTGACGAAATACTGGTTTTACCGCTTGCTGTCTGCCCTCTTTGGCATCCCGATGGC
ACTCATCTGGGGCATTTACTTCGCCATTCTCTCTTTCCTGCACATCTGGGCAGTTGTACCATGCATTAAG
AGCTTCCTGATTGAGATTCAGTGCATCAGCCGTGTCTATTCCATCTACGTCCACACCGTCTGTGACCCAC
TCTTTGAAGCTGTTGGGAAAATATTCAGCAATGTACGCATCAACTTGCAGAAAGAAATAAGTGGTGGTAC
TTCCGGGGGAGGGCCGAGCTCTGGCGCACCCCCACCAAGTGGAGGGTCACCTGCCGGGTCCCCAACATCT
ACTGAAGAAGGCACCAGCGAATCCGCAACGCCCGAGTCAGGCCCTGGTACCTCCACAGAACCATCTGAAG
GTAGTGCGCCTGGTTCCCCAGCTGGAAGCCCTACTTCCACCGAAGAAGGCACGTCAACCGAACCAAGTGA
AGGATCTGCCCCTGGGACCAGCACTGAACCATCTGAGGGTGGCGGATTGGAAGTTTTGTTTCAAGGTCCA
GGATCTAACGGCAGCGTGAGCAAGGGCGAGGAGCTGTTCACCGGGGTGGTGCCCATCCTGGTCGAGCTGG
ACGGCGACGTAAACGGCCACAAGTTCAGCGTGTCCGGCGAGGGCGAGGGCGATGCCACCTACGGCAAGCT
GACCCTGAAGTTCATCTGCACCACCGGCAAGCTGCCCGTGCCCTGGCCCACCCTCGTGACCACCCTGACC
TACGGCGTGCAGTGCTTCAGCCGCTACCCCGACCACATGAAGCAGCACGACTTCTTCAAGTCCGCCATGC
CCGAAGGCTACGTCCAGGAGCGCACCATCTTCTTCAAGGACGACGGCAACTACAAGACCCGCGCCGAGGT
GAAGTTCGAGGGCGACACCCTGGTGAACCGCATCGAGCTGAAGGGCATCGACTTCAAGGAGGACGGCAAC
ATCCTGGGGCACAAGCTGGAGTACAACTACAACAGCCACAACGTCTATATCATGGCCGACAAGCAGAAGA
ACGGCATCAAGGTGAACTTCAAGATCCGCCACAACATCGAGGACGGCAGCGTGCAGCTCGCCGACCACTA
CCAGCAGAACACCCCCATCGGCGACGGCCCCGTGCTGCTGCCCGACAACCACTACCTGAGCACCCAGTCC
AAGCTGAGCAAAGACCCCAACGAGAAGCGCGATCACATGGTCCTGCTGGAGTTCGTGACCGCCGCCGGGA
TCACTCTCGGCATGGACGAGCTGTACAAGGCTGGAGCTGGCTACCCATACGATGTTCCAGATTACGCTTA
TCCGTATGACGTTCCGGACTATGCATACCCCTACGATGTACCCGATTACGCCGGTGCAGGGAGTGGAAGT
TAAATGACATTTCAAGGATAGAAGTATACCTGATTTTTTTTCCTTTTAATTTTCCTGGTGCCAATTTCAA
GTTCCAAGTTGCTAATACAGCAACAATTTATGAATTGAATTATCTTGGTTGAAAATAAAAAGATCACTTT
CTCAGTTTTCATAAGTATTATGTCTCTTCTGAGCTATTTCATCTATTTTTGGCAGTCTGAATTTTTAAAA
CCCATTTAAATTTTTTTCCTTACCTTTTTATTTGCATGTGGATCAACCATCGCTTTATTGGCTGAGATAT
GAACATATTGTTGAAAGGTAATTTGAGAGAAATATGAAGAACTGAGGAGGAAAAAAAAAAAAAAGAAAAG
AACCAACAACCTCAACTGCCTACTCCAAAATGTTGGTCATTTTATGTTAAGGGAAGAATTCCAGGGTATG
GCCATGGAGTGTACAAGTATGTGGGCAGATTTTCAGCAAACTCTTTTCCCACTGTTTAAGGAGTTAGTGG
ATTACTGCCATTCACTTCATAATCCAGTAGGATCCAGTGATCCTTACAAGTTAGAAAACATAATCTTCTG
CCTTCTCATGATCCAACTAATGCCTTACTCTTCTTGAAATTTTAACCTATGATATTTTCTGTGCCTGAAT
ATTTGTTATGTAGATAACAAGACCTCAGTGCCTTCCTGTTTTTCACATTTTCCTTTTCAAATAGGGTCTA
ACTCAGCAACTCGCTTTAGGTCAGCAGCCTCCCTGAAGACCAAAATTAGACGTCAGAAGACCGTCAGTGA
AGGCTAGGTGGAGGCTCAGTGATGATAAGTCTGCGATGGTGGATGCATGTGTCATGGTCATAGCTGTTTC
CTGTGTGAAATTGTTATCCGCTCAGAGGGCACAATCCTATTCCGCGCTATCCGACAATCTCCAAGACATT
AGGTGGAGTTCAGTTCGGCGTATGGCATATGTCGCTGGAAAGAACATGTGAGCAAAAGGCCAGCAAAAGG
CCAGGAACCGTAAAAAGGCCGCGTTGCTGGCGTTTTTCCATAGGCTCCGCCCCCCTGACGAGCATCACAA
AAATCGACGCTCAAGTCAGAGGTGGCGAAACCCGACAGGACTATAAAGATACCAGGCGTTTCCCCCTGGA
AGCTCCCTCGTGCGCTCTCCTGTTCCGACCCTGCCGCTTACCGGATACCTGTCCGCCTTTCTCCCTTCGG
GAAGCGTGGCGCTTTCTCATAGCTCACGCTGTAGGTATCTCAGTTCGGTGTAGGTCGTTCGCTCCAAGCT
GGGCTGTGTGCACGAACCCCCCGTTCAGCCCGACCGCTGCGCCTTATCCGGTAACTATCGTCTTGAGTCC
AACCCGGTAAGACACGACTTATCGCCACTGGCAGCAGCCACTGGTAACAGGATTAGCAGAGCGAGGTATG
TAGGCGGTGCTACAGAGTTCTTGAAGTGGTGGCCTAACTACGGCTACACTAGAAGAACAGTATTTGGTAT
CTGCGCTCTGCTGAAGCCAGTTACCTTCGGAAAAAGAGTTGGTAGCTCTTGATCCGGCAAACAAACCACC
GCTGGTAGCGGTGGTTTTTTTGTTTGCAAGCAGCAGATTACGCGCAGAAAAAAAGGATCTCAAGAAGATC
CTTTGATCTTTTCTACGGGGTCTGACGCTCTATTCAACAAAGCCGCCGTCCCGTCAAGTCAGCGTAAATG
GGTAGGGGGCTTCAAATCGTCCTCGTGATACCAATTCGGAGCCTGCTTTTTTGTACAAACTTGTTGATAA
TGGCAATTCAAGGATCTTCACCTAGATCCTTTTAAATTAAAAATGAAGTTTTAAATCAATCTAAAGTATA
TATGAGTAAACTTGGTCTGACAGTTACCAATGCTTAATCAGTGAGGCACCTATCTCAGCGATCTGTCTAT
TTCGTTCATCCATAGTTGCCTGACTCCCCGTCGTGTAGATAACTACGATACGGGAGGGCTTACCATCTGG
CCCCAGTGCTGCAATGATACCGCGAGAGCCACGCTCACCGGCTCCAGATTTATCAGCAATAAACCAGCCA
GCCGGAAGGGCCGAGCGCAGAAGTGGTCCTGCAACTTTATCCGCCTCCATCCAGTCTATTAATTGTTGCC
GGGAAGCTAGAGTAAGTAGTTCGCCAGTTAATAGTTTGCGCAACGTTGTTGCCATTGCTACAGGCATCGT
GGTGTCACGCTCGTCGTTTGGTATGGCTTCATTCAGCTCCGGTTCCCAACGATCAAGGCGAGTTACATGA
TCCCCCATGTTGTGCAAAAAAGCGGTTAGCTCCTTCGGTCCTCCGATCGTTGTCAGAAGTAAGTTGGCCG
CAGTGTTATCACTCATGGTTATGGCAGCACTGCATAATTCTCTTACTGTCATGCCATCCGTAAGATGCTT
TTCTGTGACTGGTGAGTACTCAACCAAGTCATTCTGAGAATAGTGTATGCGGCGACCGAGTTGCTCTTGC
CCGGCGTCAATACGGGATAATACCGCGCCACATAGCAGAACTTTAAAAGTGCTCATCATTGGAAAACGTT
CTTCGGGGCGAAAACTCTCAAGGATCTTACCGCTGTTGAGATCCAGTTCGATGTAACCCACTCGTGCACC
CAACTGATCTTCAGCATCTTTTACTTTCACCAGCGTTTCTGGGTGAGCAAAAACAGGAAGGCAAAATGCC
GCAAAAAAGGGAATAAGGGCGACACGGAAATGTTGAATACTCATACTCTTCCTTTTTCAATATTATTGAA
GCATTTATCAGGGTTATTGTCTCATGAGCGGATACATATTTGAATGTATTTAGAAAAATAAACAAATAGG
GGTTCCGCGCACATTTCCCCGAAAAGTGCCAGATACCTGAAACAAAACCCATCGTACGGCCAAGGAAGTC
TCCAATAACTGTGATCCACCACAAGCGCCAGGGTTTTCCCAGTCACGACGTTGTAAAACGACGGCCAGTC
ATGCATAATCCGCACGCATCTGGAATAAGGAAGTGCCATTCCGCCTGACCTGGAGCTTACTGGTGTCACT
TCCTCAGGCGTTCAAGACCAGCCTGGGCAATATCGTGAGACTCCATCTCTTAAAAAAAAAAAAAAAAAGG
ATTAGCCAAGTGTGGTGGCATGAACCTGTGGTCCCAGCTACTTAAGAGGCTGAGGCAGACAGATTGCTTG
AGCCTGGGAAGTCGAAGCTGCAGTGAGCCATGATCATGCCACTGCACTCCAGCCTGGGTGACAGAGCAAG
ACCCTGTCTCAAAAAAATAAAAATGAAAAAAATCTGTGTTCCCAAGTTCCAAGTGATGCTGAT
Features (pLannotate 1.2.2; 10 found; start..end, strand, type, name):
    141..479     +  CDS            CAV1 (fragment): CAV1_CHLAE - Experimental evidence at protein level: Swiss-Prot protein existence level 1. May act as a scaffolding protein within caveolar membranes. Forms a stable heterooligomeric complex with CAV2 that targets to lipid rafts and drives caveolae formation. Mediates the recruitment of CAVIN proteins (CAVIN1/2/3/4) to the caveolae (By similarity). Interacts directly with G-protein alpha subunits and can functionally regulate their activity (By similarity). Involved in the costimulatory signal essential for T-cell receptor (TCR)-mediated T-cell activation. Its binding to DPP4 induces T-cell pr
    786..1499    +  CDS            mEGFP: mEGFP is a basic (constitutively fluorescent) green fluorescent protein published in 2002, derived from Aequorea victoria. It has moderate acid sensitivity.
   1539..1565    +  CDS            3xHA (fragment): three tandem HA epitope tags
   1940..1962    -  promoter       ADH1 promoter (fragment): S. cerevisiae ADH1; promoter for alcohol dehydrogenase 1
   2625..3213    -  rep_origin     ori: high-copy-number ColE1/pMB1/pBR322/pUC origin of replication
   3330..3354    -  protein_bind   attB1: mutant version of attB; recombination site for the Gateway® BP reaction BP Clonase™
   3454..4314    -  CDS            AmpR: β-lactamase; bla; confers resistance to ampicillin, carbenicillin, and related antibiotics
   4315..4419    -  promoter       AmpR promoter: bla
   4506..4549    -  CDS            lacZα (fragment): LacZα fragment of β-galactosidase; lacZ fragment
   4681..4830    -  CDS            C9orf85 (fragment): CI085_HUMAN - Experimental evidence at protein level: Swiss-Prot protein existence level 1. From Homo sapiens (Human).
