[The description below was written by a language model from this plasmid's Addgene catalogue record and pLannotate feature annotations shown in this document.]
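Description:
pML357_CAV1-C-term_XTEN80-mEGFP-3xHA_pTMPLT is a donor (homology-directed repair template) plasmid for CRISPR-based knock-in at the human CAV1 locus, assembled by Golden Gate cloning in the pTwist Amp High Copy backbone. It is a 4,893 nt bacterial plasmid carrying a high-copy ColE1/pUC-type origin and a β-lactamase gene with its own promoter for ampicillin selection. It has no annotated mammalian promoter, mammalian selection marker or viral elements. This fits a template meant only to supply DNA for repair, not to express anything on its own.

The payload is a tag cassette flanked by human CAV1 homology arms and designed for insertion at the C terminus of the coding sequence. The annotation detects the final part of the CAV1 open reading frame in the upstream arm; the match is called against a primate orthologue, but the record gives the insert species as human. An unannotated gap follows, consistent with the XTEN80 flexible linker named in the title. Next come monomeric EGFP and an HA epitope region, of which the software recognised only a fragment of the 3xHA tag. The downstream arm is not specifically annotated. The short hits to an ADH1 promoter, attB1, lacZα and C9orf85 are small fragments, probably incidental matches or backbone remnants rather than functional parts.

After Cas9 cleavage near the CAV1 stop codon, which requires a nuclease and guide supplied separately, integration yields caveolin-1 fused to linker-mEGFP-3xHA under its native promoter. The endogenously tagged protein then serves as an organelle marker for fluorescence imaging. The epitope tags also allow affinity capture of the labelled compartment for mass spectrometry-based proteomic profiling.
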