Addgene plasmid #227914: pML357_CAV1-C-term_XTEN80-mEGFP-3xHA_pTMPLT
Purpose: Homology repair template for genome engineering. Organelle endogenous marker expressing GFP and epitope tags for mass spectrometry.
Depositing lab: Manuel Leonetti. Depositing organization: Chan Zuckerberg Biohub. Publication: Global organelle profiling reveals subcellular localization and remodeling at proteome scale. Hein MY, Peng D, Todorova V, McCarthy F, Kim K, Liu C, Savy L, Januel C, Baltazar-Nunez R, Sekhar M, Vaid S, Bax S, Vangipuram M, Burgess J, Njoya L, Wang E, Ivanov IE, Byrum JR, Pradeep S, Gonzalez CG, Aniseia Y, Creery JS, McMorrow AH, Sunshine S, Yeung-Levy S, DeFelice BC, Mehta SB, Itzhak DN, Elias JE, Leonetti MD. Cell. 2024 Dec 26:S0092-8674(24)01344-8. doi: 10.1016/j.cell.2024.11.028. PubMed 39742809.
Backbone
  Vector backbone: pTwist Amp High Copy
  Backbone manufacturer: Twist Biosciences
  Vector type: CRISPR
Growth in bacteria
  Bacterial resistance: Ampicillin, 100 μg/mL
  Growth temperature: 37°C
  Growth strain: DH5alpha
  Copy number: High Copy
Gene/Insert
  Gene/Insert name: CAV1 homology arms with XTEN80-mEGFP-3xHA for insertion at C terminus
  Species: H. sapiens (human)
  Cloning method: Golden Gate
Terms and licenses: Academic/Nonprofit Terms; Industry Terms: Not Available to Industry
How to cite: pML357_CAV1-C-term_XTEN80-mEGFP-3xHA_pTMPLT was a gift from Manuel Leonetti (Addgene plasmid # 227914 ; http://n2t.net/addgene:227914 ; RRID:Addgene_227914)
